>Addgene plasmid #238173 | pRCA804 - pBA904 Puro-T2A-GFP KLF5 g2 CRISPRa guide (pRCA360 backbone) 665 | addgene full sequence | sequence record 474456 | Addgene NGS Result
GTTTGCAAGCAGCAGATTACGCGCAGAAAAAAAGGATCTCAAGAAGATCCTTTGATCTTTTCTACGGGGT
CTGACGCTCAGTGGAACGAAAACTCACGTTAAGGGATTTTGGTCATGAGATTATCAAAAAGGATCTTCAC
CTAGATCCTTTTAAATTAAAAATGAAGTTTTAAATCAATCTAAAGTATATATGAGTAAACTTGGTCTGAC
AGTTACCAATGCTTAATCAGTGAGGCACCTATCTCAGCGATCTGTCTATTTCGTTCATCCATAGTTGCCT
GACTCCCCGTCGTGTAGATAACTACGATACGGGAGGGCTTACCATCTGGCCCCAGTGCTGCAATGATACC
GCGAGACCCACGCTCACCGGCTCCAGATTTATCAGCAATAAACCAGCCAGCCGGAAGGGCCGAGCGCAGA
AGTGGTCCTGCAACTTTATCCGCCTCCATCCAGTCTATTAATTGTTGCCGGGAAGCTAGAGTAAGTAGTT
CGCCAGTTAATAGTTTGCGCAACGTTGTTGCCATTGCTACAGGCATCGTGGTGTCACGCTCGTCGTTTGG
TATGGCTTCATTCAGCTCCGGTTCCCAACGATCAAGGCGAGTTACATGATCCCCCATGTTGTGCAAAAAA
GCGGTTAGCTCCTTCGGTCCTCCGATCGTTGTCAGAAGTAAGTTGGCCGCAGTGTTATCACTCATGGTTA
TGGCAGCACTGCATAATTCTCTTACTGTCATGCCATCCGTAAGATGCTTTTCTGTGACTGGTGAGTACTC
AACCAAGTCATTCTGAGAATAGTGTATGCGGCGACCGAGTTGCTCTTGCCCGGCGTCAATACGGGATAAT
ACCGCGCCACATAGCAGAACTTTAAAAGTGCTCATCATTGGAAAACGTTCTTCGGGGCGAAAACTCTCAA
GGATCTTACCGCTGTTGAGATCCAGTTCGATGTAACCCACTCGTGCACCCAACTGATCTTCAGCATCTTT
TACTTTCACCAGCGTTTCTGGGTGAGCAAAAACAGGAAGGCAAAATGCCGCAAAAAAGGGAATAAGGGCG
ACACGGAAATGTTGAATACTCATACTCTTCCTTTTTCAATATTATTGAAGCATTTATCAGGGTTATTGTC
TCATGAGCGGATACATATTTGAATGTATTTAGAAAAATAAACAAATAGGGGTTCCGCGCACATTTCCCCG
AAAAGTGCCACCTGACGTCGACGGATCGGGAGATCTCCCGATCCCCTATGGTGCACTCTCAGTACAATCT
GCTCTGATGCCGCATAGTTAAGCCAGTATCTGCTCCCTGCTTGTGTGTTGGAGGTCGCTGAGTAGTGCGC
GAGCAAAATTTAAGCTACAACAAGGCAAGGCTTGACCGACAATTGCATGAAGAATCTGCTTAGGGTTAGG
CGTTTTGCGCTGCTTCGCGATGTACGGGCCAGATATACGCGTTGACATTGATTATTGACTAGTTATTAAT
AGTAATCAATTACGGGGTCATTAGTTCATAGCCCATATATGGAGTTCCGCGTTACATAACTTACGGTAAA
TGGCCCGCCTGGCTGACCGCCCAACGACCCCCGCCCATTGACGTCAATAATGACGTATGTTCCCATAGTA
ACGCCAATAGGGACTTTCCATTGACGTCAATGGGTGGAGTATTTACGGTAAACTGCCCACTTGGCAGTAC
ATCAAGTGTATCATATGCCAAGTACGCCCCCTATTGACGTCAATGACGGTAAATGGCCCGCCTGGCATTA
TGCCCAGTACATGACCTTATGGGACTTTCCTACTTGGCAGTACATCTACGTATTAGTCATCGCTATTACC
ATGGTGATGCGGTTTTGGCAGTACATCAATGGGCGTGGATAGCGGTTTGACTCACGGGGATTTCCAAGTC
TCCACCCCATTGACGTCAATGGGAGTTTGTTTTGGCACCAAAATCAACGGGACTTTCCAAAATGTCGTAA
CAACTCCGCCCCATTGACGCAAATGGGCGGTAGGCGTGTACGGTGGGAGGTCTATATAAGCAGCGCGTTT
TGCCTGTACTGGGTCTCTCTGGTTAGACCAGATCTGAGCCTGGGAGCTCTCTGGCTAACTAGGGAACCCA
CTGCTTAAGCCTCAATAAAGCTTGCCTTGAGTGCTTCAAGTAGTGTGTGCCCGTCTGTTGTGTGACTCTG
GTAACTAGAGATCCCTCAGACCCTTTTAGTCAGTGTGGAAAATCTCTAGCAGTGGCGCCCGAACAGGGAC
TTGAAAGCGAAAGGGAAACCAGAGGAGCTCTCTCGACGCAGGACTCGGCTTGCTGAAGCGCGCACGGCAA
GAGGCGAGGGGCGGCGACTGGTGAGTACGCCAAAAATTTTGACTAGCGGAGGCTAGAAGGAGAGAGATGG
GTGCGAGAGCGTCAGTATTAAGCGGGGGAGAATTAGATCGCGATGGGAAAAAATTCGGTTAAGGCCAGGG
GGAAAGAAAAAATATAAATTAAAACATATAGTATGGGCAAGCAGGGAGCTAGAACGATTCGCAGTTAATC
CTGGCCTGTTAGAAACATCAGAAGGCTGTAGACAAATACTGGGACAGCTACAACCATCCCTTCAGACAGG
ATCAGAAGAACTTAGATCATTATATAATACAGTAGCAACCCTCTATTGTGTGCATCAAAGGATAGAGATA
AAAGACACCAAGGAAGCTTTAGACAAGATAGAGGAAGAGCAAAACAAAAGTAAGACCACCGCACAGCAAG
CGGCCGGCCGCTGATCTTCAGACCTGGAGGAGGAGATATGAGGGACAATTGGAGAAGTGAATTATATAAA
TATAAAGTAGTAAAAATTGAACCATTAGGAGTAGCACCCACCAAGGCAAAGAGAAGAGTGGTGCAGAGAG
AAAAAAGAGCAGTGGGAATAGGAGCTTTGTTCCTTGGGTTCTTGGGAGCAGCAGGAAGCACTATGGGCGC
AGCGTCAATGACGCTGACGGTACAGGCCAGACAATTATTGTCTGGTATAGTGCAGCAGCAGAACAATTTG
CTGAGGGCTATTGAGGCGCAACAGCATCTGTTGCAACTCACAGTCTGGGGCATCAAGCAGCTCCAGGCAA
GAATCCTGGCTGTGGAAAGATACCTAAAGGATCAACAGCTCCTGGGGATTTGGGGTTGCTCTGGAAAACT
CATTTGCACCACTGCTGTGCCTTGGAATGCTAGTTGGAGTAATAAATCTCTGGAACAGATTTGGAATCAC
ACGACCTGGATGGAGTGGGACAGAGAAATTAACAATTACACAAGCTTAATACACTCCTTAATTGAAGAAT
CGCAAAACCAGCAAGAAAAGAATGAACAAGAATTATTGGAATTAGATAAATGGGCAAGTTTGTGGAATTG
GTTTAACATAACAAATTGGCTGTGGTATATAAAATTATTCATAATGATAGTAGGAGGCTTGGTAGGTTTA
AGAATAGTTTTTGCTGTACTTTCTATAGTGAATAGAGTTAGGCAGGGATATTCACCATTATCGTTTCAGA
CCCACCTCCCAACCCCGAGGGGACCCGACAGGCCCGAAGGAATAGAAGAAGAAGGTGGAGAGAGAGACAG
AGACAGATCCATTCGATTAGTGAACGGATCGGCACTGCGTGCGCCAATTCTGCAGACAAATGGCAGTATT
CATCCACAATTTTAAAAGAAAAGGGGGGATTGGGGGGTACAGTGCAGGGGAAAGAATAGTAGACATAATA
GCAACAGACATACAAACTAAAGAATTACAAAAACAAATTACAAAAATTCAAAATTTTCGGGTTTATTACA
GGGACAGCAGAGATCCAGTTTGGTTAGTACCGGGCCCGCTCTAGAGATCCGACGCGCCATCTCTAGGCCC
GCGCCGGCCCCCTCGCACGGACTTGTGGGAGAAGCTCGGCTACTCCCCTGCCCCGGTTAATTTGCATATA
ATATTTCCTAGTAACTATAGAGGCTTAATGTGCGATAAAAGACAGATAATCTGTTCTTTTTAATACTAGC
TACATTTTACATGATAGGCTTGGATTTCTATAACTTCGTATAGCATACATTATACGAAGTTATAAACAGC
ACAAAAGGAAACTCACCCTAACTGTAAAGTAATTGTGTGTTTTGAGACTATAAGTATCCCTTGGAGAACC
ACCTTGTTGGAGCGGAGCGGGTGGAATCTGTTTAAGAGCTAAGCTGGAAACAGCATAGCAAGTTTAAATA
AGGCTAGTCCGTTATCAACTTGGCCGCTTTAAGGCCGGTCCTAGCAAGGCCAAGTGGCACCGAGTCGGTG
CTTTTTTTCTCGAGTACTAGGATCCATTAGGCGGCCGCGTGGATAACCGTATTACCGCCATGCATGTGCC
CGTCAGTGGGCAGAGCGCACATCGCCCACAGTCCCCGAGAAGTTGGGGGGAGGGGTCGGCAATTGAACCG
GTGCCTAGAGAAGGTGGCGCGGGGTAAACTGGGAAAGTGATGTCGTGTACTGGCTCCGCCTTTTTCCCGA
GGGTGGGGGAGAACCGTATATAAGTGCAGTAGTCGCCGTGAACGTTCTTTTTCGCAACGGGTTTGCCGCC
AGAACACAGGTAAGTGCCGTGTGTGGTTCCCGCGGGCCTGGCCTCTTTACGGGTTATGGCCCTTGCGTGC
CTTGAATTACTTCCACCTGGCTGCAGTACGTGATTCTTGATCCCGAGCTTCGGGTTGGAAGTGGGTGGGA
GAGTTCGAGGCCTTGCGCTTAAGGAGCCCCTTCGCCTCGTGCTTGAGTTGAGGCCTGGCCTGGGCGCTGG
GGCCGCCGCGTGCGAATCTGGTGGCACCTTCGCGCCTGTCTCGCTGCTTTCGATAAGTCTCTAGCCATTT
AAAATTTTTGATGACCTGCTGCGACGCTTTTTTTCTGGCAAGATAGTCTTGTAAATGCGGGCCAAGATCT
GCACACTGGTATTTCGGTTTTTGGGGCCGCGGGCGGCGACGGGGCCCGTGCGTCCCAGCGCACATGTTCG
GCGAGGCGGGGCCTGCGAGCGCGGCCACCGAGAATCGGACGGGGGTAGTCTCAAGCTGGCCGGCCTGCTC
TGGTGCCTGGCCTCGCGCCGCCGTGTATCGCCCCGCCCTGGGCGGCAAGGCTGGCCCGGTCGGCACCAGT
TGCGTGAGCGGAAAGATGGCCGCTTCCCGGCCCTGCTGCAGGGAGCTCAAAATGGAGGACGCGGCGCTCG
GGAGAGCGGGCGGGTGAGTCACCCACACAAAGGAAAAGGGCCTTTCCGTCCTCAGCCGTCGCTTCATGTG
ACTCCACGGAGTACCGGGCGCCGTCCAGGCACCTCGATTAGTTCTCGCGCTTTTGGAGTACGTCGTCTTT
AGGTTGGGGGGAGGGGTTTTATGCGATGGAGTTTCCCCACACTGAGTGGGTGGAGACTGAAGTTAGGCCA
GCTTGGCACTTGATGTAATTCTCCTTGGAATTTGCCCTTTTTGAGTTTGGATCTTGGTTCATTCTCAAGC
CTCAGACAGTGGTTCAAAGTTTTTTTCTTCCATTTCAGGTGTCGTGAGCTAGCCCACCATGACCGAGTAC
AAGCCCACGGTGCGCCTCGCCACCCGCGACGACGTCCCCCGGGCCGTACGCACCCTCGCCGCCGCGTTCG
CCGACTACCCCGCCACGCGCCACACCGTCGACCCGGACCGCCACATCGAGCGGGTCACCGAGCTGCAAGA
ACTCTTCCTCACGCGCGTCGGGCTCGACATCGGCAAGGTGTGGGTCGCGGACGACGGCGCCGCGGTGGCG
GTCTGGACCACGCCGGAGAGCGTCGAAGCGGGGGCGGTGTTCGCCGAGATCGGCCCGCGCATGGCCGAGT
TGAGCGGTTCCCGGCTGGCCGCGCAGCAACAGATGGAAGGCCTCCTGGCGCCGCACCGGCCCAAGGAGCC
CGCGTGGTTCCTGGCCACCGTCGGCGTCTCGCCCGACCACCAGGGCAAGGGTCTGGGCAGCGCCGTCGTG
CTCCCCGGAGTGGAGGCGGCCGAGCGCGCCGGGGTGCCCGCCTTCCTGGAGACCTCCGCGCCCCGCAACC
TCCCCTTCTACGAGCGGCTCGGCTTCACCGTCACCGCCGACGTCGAGGTGCCCGAAGGACCGCGCACCTG
GTGCATGACCCGCAAGCCCGGTGCCGGATCGGGAGAGGGCAGAGGAAGTCTGCTAACATGCGGTGACGTC
GAGGAGAATCCTGGCCCACCGGTCGCCACCATGGTGAGCAAGGGCGAGGAGCTGTTCACCGGGGTGGTGC
CCATCCTGGTCGAGCTGGACGGCGACGTAAACGGCCACAAGTTCAGCGTGTCCGGCGAGGGCGAGGGCGA
TGCCACCTACGGCAAGCTGACCCTGAAGTTCATCTGCACCACCGGCAAGCTGCCCGTGCCCTGGCCCACC
CTCGTGACCACCCTGACCTACGGCGTGCAGTGCTTCAGCCGCTACCCCGACCACATGAAGCAGCACGACT
TCTTCAAGTCCGCCATGCCCGAAGGCTACGTCCAGGAGCGCACCATCTTCTTCAAGGACGACGGCAACTA
CAAGACCCGCGCCGAGGTGAAGTTCGAGGGCGACACCCTGGTGAACCGCATCGAGCTGAAGGGCATCGAC
TTCAAGGAGGACGGCAACATCCTGGGGCACAAGCTGGAGTACAACTACAACAGCCACAACGTCTATATCA
TGGCCGACAAGCAGAAGAACGGCATCAAGGTGAACTTCAAGATCCGCCACAACATCGAGGACGGCAGCGT
GCAGCTCGCCGACCACTACCAGCAGAACACCCCCATCGGCGACGGCCCCGTGCTGCTGCCCGACAACCAC
TACCTGAGCACCCAGTCCGCCCTGAGCAAAGACCCCAACGAGAAGCGCGATCACATGGTCCTGCTGGAGT
TCGTGACCGCCGCCGGGATCACTCTCGGCATGGACGAGCTGTACAAGTAAGAATTCGTCGAGGGACCTAA
TAACTTCGTATAGCATACATTATACGAAGTTATACATGTTTAAGGGTTCCGGTTCCACTAGGTACAATTC
GATATCAAGCTTATCGATAATCAACCTCTGGATTACAAAATTTGTGAAAGATTGACTGGTATTCTTAACT
ATGTTGCTCCTTTTACGCTATGTGGATACGCTGCTTTAATGCCTTTGTATCATGCTATTGCTTCCCGTAT
GGCTTTCATTTTCTCCTCCTTGTATAAATCCTGGTTGCTGTCTCTTTATGAGGAGTTGTGGCCCGTTGTC
AGGCAACGTGGCGTGGTGTGCACTGTGTTTGCTGACGCAACCCCCACTGGTTGGGGCATTGCCACCACCT
GTCAGCTCCTTTCCGGGACTTTCGCTTTCCCCCTCCCTATTGCCACGGCGGAACTCATCGCCGCCTGCCT
TGCCCGCTGCTGGACAGGGGCTCGGCTGTTGGGCACTGACAATTCCGTGGTGTTGTCGGGGAAATCATCG
TCCTTTCCTTGGCTGCTCGCCTGTGTTGCCACCTGGATTCTGCGCGGGACGTCCTTCTGCTACGTCCCTT
CGGCCCTCAATCCAGCGGACCTTCCTTCCCGCGGCCTGCTGCCGGCTCTGCGGCCTCTTCCGCGTCTTCG
CCTTCGCCCTCAGACGAGTCGGATCTCCCTTTGGGCCGCCTCCCCGCATCGATACCGTCGACCTCGATCG
AGACCTAGAAAAACATGGAGCAATCACAAGTAGCAATACAGCAGCTACCAATGCTGATTGTGCCTGGCTA
GAAGCACAAGAGGAGGAGGAGGTGGGTTTTCCAGTCACACCTCAGGTACCTTTAAGACCAATGACTTACA
AGGCAGCTGTAGATCTTAGCCACTTTTTAAAAGAAAAGGGGGGACTGGAAGGGCTAATTCACTCCCAACG
AAGACAAGATATCCTTGATCTGTGGATCTACCACACACAAGGCTACTTCCCTGATTGGCAGAACTACACA
CCAGGGCCAGGGATCAGATATCCACTGACCTTTGGATGGTGCTACAAGCTAGTACCAGTTGAGCAAGAGA
AGGTAGAAGAAGCCAATGAAGGAGAGAACACCCGCTTGTTACACCCTGTGAGCCTGCATGGGATGGATGA
CCCGGAGAGAGAAGTATTAGAGTGGAGGTTTGACAGCCGCCTAGCATTTCATCACATGGCCCGAGAGCTG
CATCCGGACTGTACTGGGTCTCTCTGGTTAGACCAGATCTGAGCCTGGGAGCTCTCTGGCTAACTAGGGA
ACCCACTGCTTAAGCCTCAATAAAGCTTGCCTTGAGTGCTTCAAGTAGTGTGTGCCCGTCTGTTGTGTGA
CTCTGGTAACTAGAGATCCCTCAGACCCTTTTAGTCAGTGTGGAAAATCTCTAGCAGCATGTGAGCAAAA
GGCCAGCAAAAGGCCAGGAACCGTAAAAAGGCCGCGTTGCTGGCGTTTTTCCATAGGCTCCGCCCCCCTG
ACGAGCATCACAAAAATCGACGCTCAAGTCAGAGGTGGCGAAACCCGACAGGACTATAAAGATACCAGGC
GTTTCCCCCTGGAAGCTCCCTCGTGCGCTCTCCTGTTCCGACCCTGCCGCTTACCGGATACCTGTCCGCC
TTTCTCCCTTCGGGAAGCGTGGCGCTTTCTCATAGCTCACGCTGTAGGTATCTCAGTTCGGTGTAGGTCG
TTCGCTCCAAGCTGGGCTGTGTGCACGAACCCCCCGTTCAGCCCGACCGCTGCGCCTTATCCGGTAACTA
TCGTCTTGAGTCCAACCCGGTAAGACACGACTTATCGCCACTGGCAGCAGCCACTGGTAACAGGATTAGC
AGAGCGAGGTATGTAGGCGGTGCTACAGAGTTCTTGAAGTGGTGGCCTAACTACGGCTACACTAGAAGAA
CAGTATTTGGTATCTGCGCTCTGCTGAAGCCAGTTACCTTCGGAAAAAGAGTTGGTAGCTCTTGATCCGG
CAAACAAACCACCGCTGGTAGCGGTGGTTTTTTT
Features (pLannotate 1.2.2; 24 found; start..end, strand, type, name):
    213..1073    -  CDS            AmpR: β-lactamase; bla; confers resistance to ampicillin, carbenicillin, and related antibiotics
   1074..1178    -  promoter       AmpR promoter: bla
   1237..1289    -  misc_feature   bom (fragment): basis of mobility region from pBR322
   1444..1823    +  enhancer       CMV enhancer: human cytomegalovirus immediate early enhancer
   1824..2023    +  promoter       CMV promoter: human cytomegalovirus (CMV) immediate early promoter
   2041..2221    +  LTR            5' LTR (truncated): truncated 5' long terminal repeat (LTR) from HIV-1
   2268..2393    +  misc_feature   HIV-1 Ψ: packaging signal of human immunodeficiency virus type 1
   2377..2715    +  CDS            HIV-1 gag (fragment): gag protein from human immunodeficiency virus 1; gag
   2890..3123    +  misc_feature   RRE: The Rev response element (RRE) of HIV-1 allows for Rev-dependent mRNA export from the nucleus to the cytoplasm.
   3500..3600    +  CDS            Rev (fragment): human immunodeficiency virus 1 (HIV-1) Rev protein; rev; enhances nuclear export of unspliced and incompletely spliced viral mRNAs
   3650..3767    +  misc_feature   cPPT/CTS: central polypurine tract and central termination sequence of HIV-1
   4020..4053    +  protein_bind   loxP: Cre-mediated recombination occurs in the 8-bp core sequence (GCATACAT). Cre recombinase
   4178..4222    +  misc_RNA       tracrRNA (fragment): trans-activating CRISPR RNA for the Streptococcus pyogenes CRISPR/Cas9 system
   4252..4271    +  misc_RNA       gRNA scaffold (fragment): guide RNA scaffold for the Streptococcus pyogenes CRISPR/Cas9 system
   4336..5507    +  promoter       EF-1α promoter: strong constitutive promoter for human elongation factor EF-1α
   5519..6115    +  CDS            PuroR: puromycin N-acetyltransferase; pac from Streptomyces alboniger; confers resistance to puromycin
   6191..6910    +  CDS            EGFP: the original enhanced GFP (Yang et al., 1996) mammalian codon-optimized
   6930..6963    +  protein_bind   loxP: Cre-mediated recombination occurs in the 8-bp core sequence (GCATACAT). Cre recombinase
   6996..7019    +  misc_feature   MCS (fragment): pBluescript multiple cloning site
   7019..7607    +  misc_feature   WPRE: woodchuck hepatitis virus posttranscriptional regulatory element
   7608..7627    +  misc_feature   MCS (fragment): pBluescript multiple cloning site
   7629..8129    +  CDS            nef (fragment): NEF_HV1LA - Experimental evidence at protein level: Swiss-Prot protein existence level 1. Extracellular Nef protein targets CD4(+) T-lymphocytes for apoptosis by interacting with CXCR4 surface receptors. From Human immunodeficiency virus type 1 group M subtype B (isolate Lai) (HIV-1).
   8136..8316    +  LTR            5' LTR (truncated): truncated 5' long terminal repeat (LTR) from HIV-1
   8378..42      -  rep_origin     ori (across the origin): high-copy-number ColE1/pMB1/pBR322/pUC origin of replication
