[The description below was written by a language model from this plasmid's Addgene catalogue record and pLannotate feature annotations shown in this document.]
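Description:
pRCA804 is a lentiviral CRISPR activation guide vector built on the pRCA360 backbone, a Puro-T2A-GFP derivative of pBA904. It carries a single sgRNA targeting human KLF5 (guide 2). It is propagated in bacteria through a high-copy ColE1/pUC-type origin with ampicillin resistance (AmpR). The 8.9 kb sequence contains the standard HIV-1 transfer-vector elements. A CMV enhancer/promoter drives a truncated 5' LTR, followed by the Ψ packaging signal with a gag fragment, the RRE for Rev-dependent export of the genomic RNA, and the cPPT/CTS. A WPRE sits downstream of the payload to enhance expression, followed by a nef fragment and a second truncated LTR at the 3' end.

The sgRNA cassette lies after the cPPT. The feature table detects only fragments of the S. pyogenes tracrRNA/guide scaffold. This fits the recorded design, in which capture sequence 1 (cs1) is inserted into the loop of the sgRNA constant region so that guide transcripts can be read out directly by 10X Direct Capture in single-cell RNA-seq. The promoter driving the sgRNA is not annotated or stated in the record. Downstream, an EF-1α promoter expresses puromycin N-acetyltransferase linked to EGFP. According to the construct name the link is a T2A peptide, so transduced cells can be both drug-selected and tracked by fluorescence. Two loxP sites flank the region spanning the guide scaffold and the marker cassette, though the record gives no purpose for them.

The plasmid does not encode Cas9 or an activator, so it is presumably meant for cells already expressing a dCas9-based CRISPRa system. There it would induce endogenous KLF5 in single-cell transcription factor perturbation screens such as the associated fibroblast study.
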