Addgene plasmid #238173: pRCA804 - pBA904 Puro-T2A-GFP KLF5 g2 CRISPRa guide (pRCA360 backbone) 665
Purpose: Lentiviral CRISPR guide vector expressing a KLF5 sgRNA with cs1 incorporated in the loop of the sgRNA constant region for 10X Direct Capture
Depositing lab: Thomas Norman. Depositing organization: Memorial Sloan-Kettering Cancer Center. Publication: Comprehensive transcription factor perturbations recapitulate fibroblast transcriptional states. Southard KM, Ardy RC, Tang A, O'Sullivan DD, Metzner E, Guruvayurappan K, Norman TM. Nat Genet. 2025 Aug 6. doi: 10.1038/s41588-025-02284-1. PubMed 40770575.
Backbone
  Vector backbone: pRCA360 - pBA904 Puro-T2A-GFP
  Vector type: Lentiviral, CRISPR
  Selectable markers: Puromycin
Growth in bacteria
  Bacterial resistance: Ampicillin, 100 μg/mL
  Growth temperature: 30°C
  Growth strain: NEB Stable
  Copy number: Unknown
Gene/Insert
  Gene/Insert name: KLF5 sgRNA CRISPRa
  gRNA/shRNA sequence: GAGCGGAGCGGGTGGAATCT
  Species: H. sapiens (human), Synthetic
  Entrez Gene: KLF5 (a.k.a. BTEB2, CKLF, IKLF)
  Tag / fusion protein: GFP (C terminal on backbone)
  Cloning method: Restriction Enzyme; 5′ cloning site Unknown (unknown if destroyed)
Terms and licenses: Academic/Nonprofit Terms; Industry Terms: Not Available to Industry
Depositor comments: Please visit https://doi.org/10.1101/2024.07.31.606073 for bioRxiv preprint.
How to cite: pRCA804 - pBA904 Puro-T2A-GFP KLF5 g2 CRISPRa guide (pRCA360 backbone) 665 was a gift from Thomas Norman (Addgene plasmid # 238173 ; http://n2t.net/addgene:238173 ; RRID:Addgene_238173)
